>Addgene plasmid #221347 | pET28a-ChmL | addgene full sequence | sequence record 438172 | Addgene NGS Result
CCACTGAGATCCGGCTGCTAACAAAGCCCGAAAGGAAGCTGAGTTGGCTGCTGCCACCGCTGAGCAATAA
CTAGCATAACCCCTTGGGGCCTCTAAACGGGTCTTGAGGGGTTTTTTGCTGAAAGGAGGAACTATATCCG
GATTGGCGAATGGG
[124 nt withheld, positions 155-278]
C
[91 nt withheld, positions 280-370]
A
[49 nt withheld, positions 372-420]
CCTTTGACGTTGGAGTCCACGTTCTTT
[37 nt withheld, positions 448-484]
ACCCTATCTCGGTCTATTCTTTTGATTTATAAGGGATTTTGCCGATTTCGGCCTATTGGTTAAAAAATGA
GCTGATTTAACAAAAATTTAACGCGAATTTTAACAAAATATTAACGCTTACAATTTAGGTGGCACTTTTC
GGGGAAATGTGCGCGGAACCCCTATTTGTTTATTTTTCTAAATACATTCAAATATGTATCCGCTCATGAA
TTAATTCTTAGAAAAACTCATCGAGCATCAAATGAAACTGCAATTTATTCATATCAGGATTATCAATACC
ATATTTTTGAAAAAGCCGTTTCTGTAATGAAGGAGAAAACTCACCGAGGCAGTTCCATAGGATGGCAAGA
TCCTGGTATCGGTCTGCGATTCCGACTCGTCCAACATCAATACAACCTATTAATTTCCCCTCGTCAAAAA
TAAGGTTATCAAGTGAGAAATCACCATGAGTGACGACTGAATCCGGTGAGAATGGCAAAAGTTTATGCAT
TTCTTTCCAGACTTGTTCAACAGGCCAGCCATTACGCTCGTCATCAAAATCACTCGCATCAACCAAACCG
TTATTCATTCGTGATTGCGCCTGAGCGAGACGAAATACGCGATCGCTGTTAAAAGGACAATTACAAACAG
GAATCGAATGCAACCGGCGCAGGAACACTGCCAGCGCATCAACAATATTTTCACCTGAATCAGGATATTC
TTCTAATACCTGGAATGCTGTTTTCCCGGGGATCGCAGTGGTGAGTAACCATGCATCATCAGGAGTACGG
ATAAAATGCTTGATGGTCGGAAGAGGCATAAATTCCGTCAGCCAGTTTAGTCTGACCATCTCATCTGTAA
CATCATTGGCAACGCTACCTTTGCCATGTTTCAGAAACAACTCTGGCGCATCGGGCTTCCCATACAATCG
ATAGATTGTCGCACCTGATTGCCCGACATTATCGCGAGCCCATTTATACCCATATAAATCAGCATCCATG
TTGGAATTTAATCGCGGCCTAGAGCAAGACGTTTCCCGTTGAATATGGCTCATAACACCCCTTGTATTAC
TGTTTATGTAAGCAGACAGTTTTATTGTTCATGACCAAAATCCCTTAACGTGAGTTTTCGTTCCACTGAG
CGTCAGACCCCGTAGAAAAGATCAAAGGATCTTCTTGAGATCCTTTTTTTCTGCGCGTAATCTGCTGCTT
GCAAACAAAAAAACCACCGCTACCAGCGGTGGTTTGTTTGCCGGATCAAGAGCTACCAACTCTTTTTCCG
AAGGTAACTGGCTTCAGCAGAGCGCAGATACCAAATACTGTCCTTCTAGTGTAGCCGTAGTTAGGCCACC
ACTTCAAGAACTCTGTAGCACCGCCTACATACCTCGCTCTGCTAATCCTGTTACCAGTGGCTGCTGCCAG
TGGCGATAAGTCGTGTCTTACCGGGTTGGACTCAAGACGATAGTTACCGGATAAGGCGCAGCGGTCGGGC
TGAACGGGGGGTTCGTGCACACAGCCCAGCTTGGAGCGAACGACCTACACCGAACTGAGATACCTACAGC
GTGAGCTATGAGAAAGCGCCACGCTTCCCGAAGGGAGAAAGGCGGACAGGTATCCGGTAAGCGGCAGGGT
CGGAACAGGAGAGCGCACGAGGGAGCTTCCAGGGGGAAACGCCTGGTATCTTTATAGTCCTGTCGGGTTT
CGCCACCTCTGACTTGAGCGTCGATTTTTGTGATGCTCGTCAGGGGGGCGGAGCCTATGGAAAAACGCCA
GCAACGCGGCCTTTTTACGGTTCCTGGCCTTTTGCTGGCCTTTTGCTCACATGTTCTTTCCTGCGTTATC
CCCTGATTCTGTGGATAACCGTATTACCGCCTTTGAGTGAGCTGATACCGCTCGCCGCAGCCGAACGACC
GAGCGCAGCGAGTCAGTGAGCGAGGAAGCGGAAGAGCGCCTGATGCGGTATTTTCTCCTTACGCATCTGT
GCGGTATTTCACACCGCAATGGTGCACTCTCAGTACAATCTGCTCTGATGCCGCATAGTTAAGCCAGTAT
ACACTCCGCTATCGCTACGTGACTGGGTCATGGCTGCGCCCCGACACCCGCCAACACCCGCTGACGCGCC
CTGACGGGCTTGTCTGCTCCCGGCATCCGCTTACAGACAAGCTGTGACCGTCTCCGGGAGCTGCATGTGT
CAGAGGTTTTCACCGTCATCACCGAAACGCGCGAGGCAGCTGCGGTAAAGCTCATCAGCGTGGTCGTGAA
GCGATTCACAGATGTCTGCCTGTTCATCCGCGTCCAGCTCGTTGAGTTTCTCCAGAAGCGTTAATGTCTG
GCTTCTGATAAAGCGGGCCATGTTAAGGGCGGTTTTTTCCTGTTTGGTCACTGATGCCTCCGTGTAAGGG
GGATTTCTGTTCATGGGGGTAATGATACCGATGAAACGAGAGAGGATGCTCACGATACGGGTTACTGATG
ATGAACATGCCCGGTTACTGGAACGTTGTGAGGGTAAACAACTGGCGGTATGGATGCGGCGGGACCAGAG
AAAAATCACTCAGGGTCAATGCCAGCGCTTCGTTAATACAGATGTAGGTGTTCCACAGGGTAGCCAGCAG
CATCCTGCGATGCAGATCCGGAACATAATGGTGCAGGGCGCTGACTTCCGCGTTTCCAGACTTTACGAAA
CACGGAAACCGAAGACCATTCATGTTGTTGCTCAGGTCGCAGACGTTTTGCAGCAGCAGTCGCTTCACGT
TCGCTCGCGTATCGGTGATTCATTCTGCTAACCAGTAAGGCAACCCCGCCAGCCTAGCCGGGTCCTCAAC
GACAGGAGCACGATCATGCGCACCCGTGGGGCCGCCATGCCGGCGATAATGGCCTGCTTCTCGCCGAAAC
GTTTGGTGGCGGGACCAGTGACGAAGGCTTGAGCGAGGGCGTGCAAGATTCCGAATACCGCAAGCGACAG
GCCGATCATCGTCGCGCTCCAGCGAAAGCGGTCCTCGCCGAAAATGACCCAGAGCGCTGCCGGCACCTGT
CCTACGAGTTGCATGATAAAGAAGACAGTCATAAGTGCGGCGACGATAGTCATGCCCCGCGCCCACCGGA
AGGAGCTGACTGGGTTGAAGGCTCTCAAGGGCATCGGTCGAGATCCCGGTGCCTAATGAGTGAGCTAACT
TACATTAATTGCGTTGCGCTCACTGCCCGCTTTCCAGTCGGGAAACCTGTCGTGCCAGCTGCATTAATGA
ATCGGCCAACGCGCGGGGAGAGGCGGTTTGCGTATTGGGCGCCAGGGTGGTTTTTCTTTTCACCAGTGAG
ACGGGCAACAGCTGATTGCCCTTCACCGCCTGGCCCTGAGAGAGTTGCAGCAAGCGGTCCACGCTGGTTT
GCCCCAGCAGGCGAAAATCCTGTTTGATGGTGGTTAACGGCGGGATATAACATGAGCTGTCTTCGGTATC
GTCGTATCCCACTACCGAGATATCCGCACCAACGCGCAGCCCGGACTCGGTAATGGCGCGCATTGCGCCC
AGCGCCATCTGATCGTTGGCAACCAGCATCGCAGTGGGAACGATGCCCTCATTCAGCATTTGCATGGTTT
GTTGAAAACCGGACATGGCACTCCAGTCGCCTTCCCGTTCCGCTATCGGCTGAATTTGATTGCGAGTGAG
ATATTTATGCCAGCCAGCCAGACGCAGACGCGCCGAGACAGAACTTAATGGGCCCGCTAACAGCGCGATT
TGCTGGTGACCCAATGCGACCAGATGCTCCACGCCCAGTCGCGTACCGTCTTCATGGGAGAAAATAATAC
TGTTGATGGGTGTCTGGTCAGAGACATCAAGAAATAACGCCGGAACATTAGTGCAGGCAGCTTCCACAGC
AATGGCATCCTGGTCATCCAGCGGATAGTTAATGATCAGCCCACTGACGCGTTGCGCGAGAAGATTGTGC
ACCGCCGCTTTACAGGCTTCGACGCCGCTTCGTTCTACCATCGACACCACCACGCTGGCACCCAGTTGAT
CGGCGCGAGATTTAATCGCCGCGACAATTTGCGACGGCGCGTGCAGGGCCAGACTGGAGGTGGCAACGCC
AATCAGCAACGACTGTTTGCCCGCCAGTTGTTGTGCCACGCGGTTGGGAATGTAATTCAGCTCCGCCATC
GCCGCTTCCACTTTTTCCCGCGTTTTCGCAGAAACGTGGCTGGCCTGGTTCACCACGCGGGAAACGGTCT
GATAAGAGACACCGGCATACTCTGCGACATCGTATAACGTTACTGGTTTCACATTCACCACCCTGAATTG
ACTCTCTTCCGGGCGCTATCATGCCATACCGCGAAAGGTTTTGCGCCATTCGATGGTGTCCGGGATCTCG
ACGCTCTCCCTTATGCGACTCCTGCATTAGGAAGCAGCCCAGTAGTAGGTTGAGGCCGTTGAGCACCGCC
GCCGCAAGGAATGGTGCATGCAAGGAGATGGCGCCCAACAGTCCCCCGGCCACGGGGCCTGCCACCATAC
CCACGCCGAAACAAGCGCTCATGAGCCCGAAGTGGCGAGCCCGATCTTCCCCATCGGTGATGTCGGCGAT
ATAGGCGCCAGCAACCGCACCTGTGGCGCCGGTGATGCCGGCCACGATGCGTCCGGCGTAGAGGATCGAG
ATCTCGATCCCGCGAAATTAATACGACTCACTATAGGGGAATTGTGAGCGGATAACAATTCCCCTCTAGA
AATAATTTTGTTTAACTTTAAGAAGGAGATATACCATGGGCAGCAGCCATCATCATCATCATCACAGCAG
CGGCCTGGTGCCGCGCGGCAGCCATATGGGAGACGTCGTGTTGGGTCAAGAAGAGGTCCGAGCCCTGGTG
GCCGGCGAGCTGGATGTGGACCCGGCAGCGATCGGACCGGACGAGGACCTGGTCACTCTGGGGCTCCACT
CCATGCGGATGATCAGGATCGCCGCGCGTCTGCGGCGGCGGGGTGTCCGGGTGAACTTCTCCGACCTCGC
GCTGCGGCCCACGGTCCTGGCCTGGTCCGAGCTGATCGAGGAACGCCTCGGTGCGGAGAGGGCCCGGCCG
GCCCGGCCGGTGGAGCCGCCGCGACAGGAGAGCGCCGCCGGGGAGCCGTTCGGGCTGGCGACCATGCAGC
ACGGCTACTGGATCGGCCGCGCCGACGGCCAGGCCCTCGGCGGTGTCGCGGCCCATCTGTACGCCGAGTT
CGACGGGCAGGGGGTCGAACCGAGGCGGCTGGAACGCGCGGTGGTGGACCTGGTGAACCGGCACGGCATG
CTGCGCAGCCAGTTCCTCGACGACGGGACCCAGCGGGTCCTGGACCAGCCGGGCCACCCGGTCTGGTCGC
TGACCGACCTCCGCGAGGTGCCCGGGGCGGAGGTGGAGGGCCGGCTGGAGGAGATCCGGCGGCAGAAGAC
GCACCAGCGCATGCGGGCGGATCTGGGGCAGGTCCTCGACGTCTCGCTGACGCTGCTGGCCGGGGGGCGG
ACCCGGCTGCACGTGGATGTGGACATGCTCGCGGCCGACGCCCTGAGCTACCGGCTGATGCTGGCGGACC
TCGCCGCCTTCTACCGCGACGGCGGCAGCGCCCTCGCCCCGCTCTCCTACGACTACCGCAGCTATCTCGC
CGACTACAACGCGCTGAACGCCGCGGCGCGCGAGGAGCAGCGGGCCTGGTGGCAAAAGGTCCTGCCCGAG
CTGCCGGACGCTCCCGCGCTGCCCCTGGTGCCCGAGTCGGAGCGGGAGGATCCGCTCCGCACGGTCCGCT
ACGAGCACTGGCTCGACCCCGAGCACAAGCGCCGGCTCATCGACCGCGCCCACGAGCGGGGCGTCACGCC
CGCCACGGTCCTGGCCTCCGTTTTCGCCGACGTCGTCGGCACCTGGTCGAGCGAGCAGAAGTTCCTGCTC
AACCTGCCGCTGTTCAACCGGGAACCCCTCCACCCCGATGTGGAGCGGCTCGTCGGCGACTTCAGCAGCT
CGGTGCTGCTCGACGTGGACGTCACCGAGTCCCTCTCCGTACTCGAACGCGCCCGGCGCTTCCAGCGGAA
CCTGCACACCAAGGCCTCGCACGTCGCCTGTCCGGGGCTCGACGTGCTGCGGGACCTGGGACGGCTGCGG
GGCGAACCGGTTCTGGCGAACGTCGTCTACACCAGCGGGCTCAACCTGGGCGAACTCTTCCAGGACACCG
TCATCGACACCTTCGGCGAGCCGGTCTGGATCATCTCGCAGGGCCCGCAGGTGGTTCTGGACGCCCAGGT
CGTGGAGTTGCGCGGCGGCCTGCTCTTCAACTGGGACGTACGGGAGCAGGCGTTCCCCGCCGGAATGATG
GACACGATGTTCCGGCGCAACCGCGAACTGCTGGAGGAGCTGCTCGCCGACGACGCCGACTGGGGCCTCG
TGGCGTCCAGGGGGCTGCCCCCGGCCCAGGCCGCGGTACGCGAGAGCGCCAACGCCACGGACCGCCCGGT
ATCGGGACGGCTGCTGCACGAGGGGTTCTTCGATCACGCCCGGTCGACGCCCGAGCTGCCCGCCGTGGTG
TGGGGCGCCGACGGGGAGCTGACCTACGGCCGGCTGCGGGAACGCGCCCTCCGCGTGGCCGGTGCGCTCG
TCGCCCGGGGGGTCCGGCCCGGTGACGCGGTCTCCATCCAACTGCCCAAGGGACCCGACCAGGTCGTCGC
CGCGCTCGGGGTGCTCGCCGCGGGAGCCTCGTACGTCCCGATCGGCGTCGAACAGCCCGACGCCCGGCGC
GACAGTATCGAGCGGACCGGGGACGTGGTGCTGGCCCTGCGCGGCGCCGGGAGCGCCCCGGACGCGGGCG
GGGTGCCGGTCCTCGGCATCGGGACGGCGCTCGACCGGTCCGAACCGCTGGAGAATCCGGTCGCCGTCGA
TCCGGAGAGCGTCGCGTACGTCATCTTCACCTCCGGTTCGACCGGGATGCCCAAGGGCGTCGAGGTGGCG
CACGCCGCCGCGATGAACACGGTCGACTGTGTGAACGAGCACTTCGGGATCTCCACCGGGGACCGGTCGC
TCGGGGTGTCCCCGTTCGAGTTCGACCTCTCCGTGTACGACATCTTCGGTCTGCTCTCCGTCGGCGGCTG
CGTGGTGCTGCCGGACGACGAGAGCCGCCGTGACGGGCAGCGGGCCGCCGAGCTCGTCCGCGCGCACGGG
GTGACCGTCCTCAACTGTGTGCCGAGCCTGCTCGACGCGATCCTCGCGGGCGGTGAGGCGCAGGGGCTCG
GGGCGAGCCTGCGCGTGGTGATCCTCGGCGGCGACTGGGTCGGCGTCGATCTGCCGGAGCGGCTGCGGCG
GCTGGCACCCGGGTGCCGGTTCGCCGGGCTCGGCGGCACCACGGAGGCGGCGATCCACTCCACCGTCTGC
GAGGTGACGGGGGACGTCCCGCCGCACTGGAAGGCGGTGCCGTACGGCGTTCCGCTCGGCAACGTCCGCT
GCCGGGTGGTCAACGCGGCCGGGGCGGACTGCCCCGACCTCGTCCCCGGCGAACTCTGGATCGGCGGCCG
GGGCGTCGCCCGCGGCTACCGCAACGACCCCGGGCGGACCGAGGACCGGTTCGTCCTCCACGAGGGGCGG
CGCTGGTACCGCACCGGCGACCTGGCCCGCTACTGGCCGGACGGGACGCTGGAGTTCCTCGGCAGGAGCG
ACAGCCAGATCAAGGTCCGGGGCTACCGCATCGAACTCGGCGAGGTGGAGGCGGCGTTGCGCGCCCTGCC
GGCGGTGCACCGGGCCGTGGCCGACGTGGTGGGGGAGACGACCCGGAAGCTGGTCGCCACCGTCACGCTC
ACGGAGACCCCGGACGCCGGCGACGCCGCCGACGCCCCGGAGGCTTCCGGCACCGCGTCCGATGCGTCCG
ATGCGTTCGAGGCCGGTCTGCGGGAGGCCCTGGCGGCGCTGCTGCCCCCGCACATGATCCCGGAGCGGAT
CGAGGTCCTCGACGCCTTCCCCCTCACCCCCAACGGGAAGCTCGACCGGAAGGCGGTCCGGACGATGCTC
GGCGCCGGGGCGGCCGGCGAGCGGCCCCACACGGAGCCCAGCGGCGATCTGGAGACCGTCCTCGCGGACA
TCGTGGGCTCGGTGCTGGGCGCCGGCCGGGTGAGCGTCGAGGGCGACTTCTTCGCCCTGGGCGGCGACTC
GGTCCTGGCGACGAAGGTGATCGCCCAGATCCGGCAGTGGCTGGACACCTCCGAGCCCACCGTGACGGAC
CTTTTCGCCGCCCGCACGGTCCGGGAACTGGCCGTCCGCCTGGCGAAGCGGCAGAGCGCCCCGGGGCGCA
TCGAACTGGCCGCGGGGATCTACCGAGAGGTCGCCGCGATGAGTCTCGCGCAGCTCGCCGAGTCCTGACT
CGAGCACCACCACCACCA
Features (pLannotate 1.2.2; 20 found; start..end, strand, type, name):
     14..63      +  CDS            SET1 (fragment): solubility-enhancement tag derived from T7 phage gene 10B
     71..118     +  terminator     T7 terminator: transcription terminator for bacteriophage T7 RNA polymerase
    155..583     +  rep_origin     f1 ori (sequence partly withheld): f1 bacteriophage origin of replication; arrow indicates direction of (+) strand synthesis
    636..693     +  promoter       AmpR promoter (fragment): bla
    702..1517    -  CDS            KanR: aminoglycoside phosphotransferase; aph(3')-Ia; confers resistance to kanamycin in bacteria or G418 (Geneticin®) in eukaryotes
   1639..2227    +  rep_origin     ori: high-copy-number ColE1/pMB1/pBR322/pUC origin of replication
   2413..2552    -  misc_feature   bom: basis of mobility region from pBR322
   2654..2845    -  CDS            rop: Rop protein, which maintains plasmids at low copy number; rop
   2862..3242    +  CDS            YPB1_ECOLX: Protein predicted: Swiss-Prot protein existence level 4. From Escherichia coli.
   3314..3605    -  CDS            TcR (fragment): tetracycline efflux protein; tet; confers resistance to tetracycline
   3620..3641    -  protein_bind   CAP binding site: CAP binding activates transcription in the presence of cAMP. E. coli catabolite activator protein
   3654..4736    -  CDS            lacI: lac repressor; lacI; The lac repressor binds to the lac operator to inhibit transcription in E. coli. This inhibition can be relieved by adding lactose or isopropyl-β-D-thiogalactopyranoside (IPTG).
   4737..4814    -  promoter       lacI promoter: lacI
   4822..5101    -  CDS            TcR (fragment): tetracycline efflux protein; tet; confers resistance to tetracycline
   5123..5141    +  promoter       T7 promoter: promoter for bacteriophage T7 RNA polymerase
   5142..5166    +  protein_bind   lac operator: The lac repressor binds to the lac operator to inhibit transcription in E. coli. This inhibition can be relieved by adding lactose or isopropyl-β-D-thiogalactopyranoside (IPTG). lac repressor encoded by lacI
   5181..5203    +  RBS            RBS: efficient ribosome binding site from bacteriophage T7 gene 10 (Olins and Rangwala, 1989)
   5222..5238    +  CDS            capTEV™ (fragment): composite tag for in vivo biotinylation, TEV protease cleavage, and 6xHis tagging
   5249..5266    +  CDS            thrombin site: thrombin recognition and cleavage site
   8819..4       +  CDS            9xHis (fragment) (across the origin): 9xHis affinity tag
