[The description below was written by a language model from this plasmid's Addgene catalogue record and pLannotate feature annotations shown in this document.]
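Description:
pET28a-ChmL is a bacterial expression plasmid built on the pET28a backbone for producing ChmL, a protein encoded by the chmL gene of Streptomyces anulatus ATCC 11523, in E. coli. The associated work concerns the biosynthesis of chalkophomycin and N-hydroxypyrrole-forming enzymes, but the record does not state the specific enzymatic role of ChmL. The plasmid is selected with kanamycin through the aph(3')-Ia KanR gene and replicates from a ColE1/pMB1-type origin accompanied by the bom region and the rop gene. The catalogue lists it as high copy, although rop normally moderates copy number in pET vectors. An f1 origin is also present, and short annotated TcR, AmpR promoter and other fragments are backbone remnants or homology hits rather than functional markers.

Expression follows the standard pET arrangement. A T7 promoter is followed directly by a lac operator and the strong T7 gene 10 ribosome binding site, and the plasmid carries its own lacI gene and promoter. Transcription therefore depends on a host that supplies T7 RNA polymerase and is held off until IPTG is added. The reading frame opens with the backbone's N-terminal His6 tag (picked up in the annotation as a fragment of a composite His-containing tag) and a thrombin cleavage site, allowing nickel-affinity purification and optional tag removal. The chmL insert, introduced by Gibson assembly, is not itself annotated but corresponds to the roughly 3.5 kb unannotated stretch downstream of the thrombin site. A His-tag fragment is also annotated just after this region and before the T7 terminator. This is the backbone's C-terminal His sequence, and the record does not indicate whether it is translated. The construct is suited to overexpression and purification of ChmL for biochemical study.
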