Addgene plasmid #221347: pET28a-ChmL
Purpose: Express ChmL in E. coli
Depositing lab: Emily Balskus. Depositing organization: Harvard University. Publication: Elucidation of Chalkophomycin Biosynthesis Reveals N-Hydroxypyrrole-Forming Enzymes. Crooke AM, Chand AK, Cui Z, Balskus EP. J Am Chem Soc. 2024 Jun 12;146(23):16268-16280. doi: 10.1021/jacs.4c04712. Epub 2024 May 29. PubMed 38810110.
Backbone
  Vector backbone: pET28a
  Vector type: Bacterial Expression
Growth in bacteria
  Bacterial resistance: Kanamycin, 50 μg/mL
  Growth temperature: 37°C
  Growth strain: DH5alpha
  Copy number: High Copy
Gene/Insert
  Gene/Insert name: chmL
  Species: Streptomyces anulatus ATCC 11523
  Tag / fusion protein: His6 (N terminal on backbone)
  Cloning method: Gibson Cloning
  Sequencing primers: 5′ T7
Terms and licenses: Academic/Nonprofit Terms; Industry Terms: Not Available to Industry
Depositor comments: Please visit https://www.biorxiv.org/content/10.1101/2024.01.24.577118v2 for bioRxiv preprint.
How to cite: pET28a-ChmL was a gift from Emily Balskus (Addgene plasmid # 221347 ; http://n2t.net/addgene:221347 ; RRID:Addgene_221347)
